>Addgene plasmid #123367 | TRAV1-1 | addgene full sequence | sequence record 243715 | Addgene NGS Result
TCGCGCGTTTCGGTGATGACGGTGAAAACCTCTGACACATGCAGCTCCCGGAGACGGTCACAGCTTGTCT
GTAAGCGGATGCCGGGAGCAGACAAGCCCGTCAGGGCGCGTCAGCGGGTGTTGGCGGGTGTCGGGGCTGG
CTTAACTATGCGGCATCAGAGCAGATTGTACTGAGAGTGCACCATATGCGGTGTGAAATACCGCACAGAT
GCGTAAGGAGAAAATACCGCATCAGGCGCCATTCGCCATTCAGGCTGCGCAACTGTTGGGAAGGGCGATC
GGTGCGGGCCTCTTCGCTATTACGCCAGCTGGCGAAAGGGGGATGTGCTGCAAGGCGATTAAGTTGGGTA
ACGCCAGGGTTTTCCCAGTCACGACGTTGTAAAACGACGGCCAGAGAATTCGAGCTCGGTACCTCGCGAA
TACATCTAGATGGTCTCTACCTGAACAAGGTGTTCCCACCCGAGGTCGCTGTGTTTGAGCCATCAGAAGC
AGAGATCTCCCACACCCAAAAGGCCACACTGGTGTGCCTGGCCACAGGCTTCTTCCCCGACCACGTGGAG
CTGAGCTGGTGGGTGAATGGGAAGGAGGTGCACAGTGGGGTCAGCACGGACCCGCAGCCCCTCAAGGAGC
AGCCCGCCCTCAATGACTCCAGATACTGCCTGAGCAGCCGCCTGAGGGTTTCGGCCACCTTCTGGCAGAA
CCCCCGCAACCACTTCCGCTGTCAAGTCCAGTTCTACGGGCTCTCGGAGAATGACGAGTGGACCCAGGAT
AGGGCCAAACCCGTCACCCAGATCGTCAGCGCCGAGGCCTGGGGTAGAGCAGACTGTGGCTTTACCTCGG
TGTCCTACCAGCAAGGGGTCCTGTCTGCCACCATCCTCTATGAGATCCTGCTAGGGAAGGCCACCCTGTA
TGCTGTGCTGGTCAGCGCCCTTGTGTTGATGGCCATGGTCAAGAGAAAGGATTTCAGGAGGAGGAGGAGC
GGCAGTGGAGTGAAACAGACTTTGAATTTTGACCTTCTCAAGTTGGCGGGAGACGTGGAGTCCAACCCAG
GGCCCATGTGGGGAGCTTTCCTTCTCTATGTTTCCATGAAGATGGGAGGCACTGCAGGACAAAGCCTTGA
GCAGCCCTCTGAAGTGACAGCTGTGGAAGGAGCCATTGTCCAGATAAACTGCACGTACCAGACATCTGGG
TTTTATGGGCTGTCCTGGTACCAGCAACATGATGGCGGAGCACCCACATTTCTTTCTTACAATGCTCTGG
ATGGTTTGGAGGAGACAGGTCGTTTTTCTTCATTCCTTAGTCGCTCTGATAGTTATGGTTACCTCCTTCT
ACAGGAGCTCCAGATGAAAGACTCTGCCTCTTACTGAGACCATCGGATCCCGGGCCCGTCGACTGCAGAG
GCCTGCATGCAAGCTTGGTGTAATCATGGTCATAGCTGTTTCCTGTGTGAAATTGTTATCCGCTCACAAT
TCCACACAACATACGAGCCGGAAGCATAAAGTGTAAAGCCTGGGGTGCCTAATGAGTGAGCTAACTCACA
TTAATTGCGTTGCGCTCACTGCCCGCTTTCCAGTCGGGAAACCTGTCGTGCCAGCTGCATTAATGAATCG
GCCAACGCGCGGGGAGAGGCGGTTTGCGTATTGGGCGCTCTTCCGCTTCCTCGCTCACTGACTCGCTGCG
CTCGGTCGTTCGGCTGCGGCGAGCGGTATCAGCTCACTCAAAGGCGGTAATACGGTTATCCACAGAATCA
GGGGATAACGCAGGAAAGAACATGTGAGCAAAAGGCCAGCAAAAGGCCAGGAACCGTAAAAAGGCCGCGT
TGCTGGCGTTTTTCCATAGGCTCCGCCCCCCTGACGAGCATCACAAAAATCGACGCTCAAGTCAGAGGTG
GCGAAACCCGACAGGACTATAAAGATACCAGGCGTTTCCCCCTGGAAGCTCCCTCGTGCGCTCTCCTGTT
CCGACCCTGCCGCTTACCGGATACCTGTCCGCCTTTCTCCCTTCGGGAAGCGTGGCGCTTTCTCATAGCT
CACGCTGTAGGTATCTCAGTTCGGTGTAGGTCGTTCGCTCCAAGCTGGGCTGTGTGCACGAACCCCCCGT
TCAGCCCGACCGCTGCGCCTTATCCGGTAACTATCGTCTTGAGTCCAACCCGGTAAGACACGACTTATCG
CCACTGGCAGCAGCCACTGGTAACAGGATTAGCAGAGCGAGGTATGTAGGCGGTGCTACAGAGTTCTTGA
AGTGGTGGCCTAACTACGGCTACACTAGAAGAACAGTATTTGGTATCTGCGCTCTGCTGAAGCCAGTTAC
CTTCGGAAAAAGAGTTGGTAGCTCTTGATCCGGCAAACAAACCACCGCTGGTAGCGGTGGTTTTTTTGTT
TGCAAGCAGCAGATTACGCGCAGAAAAAAAGGATCTCAAGAAGATCCTTTGATCTTTTCTACGGGGTCTG
ACGCTCAGTGGAACGAAAACTCACGTTAAGGGATTTTGGTCATGAGATTATCAAAAAGGATCTTCACCTA
GATCCTTTTAAATTAAAAATGAAGTTTTAAATCAAGCCCAATCTGAATAATGTTACAACCAATTAACCAA
TTCTGATTAGAAAAACTCATCGAGCATCAAATGAAACTGCAATTTATTCATATCAGGATTATCAATACCA
TATTTTTGAAAAAGCCGTTTCTGTAATGAAGGAGAAAACTCACCGAGGCAGTTCCATAGGATGGCAAGAT
CCTGGTATCGGTCTGCGATTCCGACTCGTCCAACATCAATACAACCTATTAATTTCCCCTCGTCAAAAAT
AAGGTTATCAAGTGAGAAATCACCATGAGTGACGACTGAATCCGGTGAGAATGGCAAAAGTTTATGCATT
TCTTTCCAGACTTGTTCAACAGGCCAGCCATTACGCTCGTCATCAAAATCACTCGCATCAACCAAACCGT
TATTCATTCGTGATTGCGCCTGAGCGAGACGAAATACGCGATCGCTGTTAAAAGGACAATTACAAACAGG
AATCGAATGCAACCGGCGCAGGAACACTGCCAGCGCATCAACAATATTTTCACCTGAATCAGGATATTCT
TCTAATACCTGGAATGCTGTTTTTCCGGGGATCGCAGTGGTGAGTAACCATGCATCATCAGGAGTACGGA
TAAAATGCTTGATGGTCGGAAGAGGCATAAATTCCGTCAGCCAGTTTAGTCTGACCATCTCATCTGTAAC
ATCATTGGCAACGCTACCTTTGCCATGTTTCAGAAACAACTCTGGCGCATCGGGCTTCCCATACAAGCGA
TAGATTGTCGCACCTGATTGCCCGACATTATCGCGAGCCCATTTATACCCATATAAATCAGCATCCATGT
TGGAATTTAATCGCGGCCTCGACGTTTCCCGTTGAATATGGCTCATAACACCCCTTGTATTACTGTTTAT
GTAAGCAGACAGTTTTATTGTTCATGATGATATATTTTTATCTTGTGCAATGTAACATCAGAGATTTTGA
GACACGGGCCAGAGCTGCA
Features (pLannotate 1.2.2; 12 found; start..end, strand, type, name):
    137..236     +  misc_feature   bom (fragment): basis of mobility region from pBR322
    242..399     -  CDS            lacZα (fragment): LacZα fragment of β-galactosidase; lacZ fragment
    441..965     +  CDS            TRBC1: TRBC1_HUMAN - Experimental evidence at protein level: Swiss-Prot protein existence level 1. Constant region of T cell receptor (TR) beta chain (PubMed:24600447). Alpha-beta T cell receptors are antigen specific receptors which are essential to the immune response and are present on the cell surface of T lymphocytes. Recognize peptide-major histocompatibility (MH) (pMH) complexes that are displayed by antigen presenting cells (APC), a prerequisite for efficient T cell adaptive immunity against pathogens (PubMed:25493333). Binding of alpha-beta TR to pMH complex initiates TR-CD3 clustering on th
    990..1055    +  CDS            F2A: 2A peptide from foot-and-mouth disease virus polyprotein Eukaryotic ribosomes fail to insert a peptide bond between the Gly and Pro residues, yielding separate polypeptides.
   1056..1364    +  CDS            TRAV1-1: TVA11_HUMAN - Protein inferred from homology: Swiss-Prot protein existence level 3. V region of the variable domain of T cell receptor (TR) alpha chain that participates in the antigen recognition (PubMed:24600447). Alpha-beta T cell receptors are antigen specific receptors which are essential to the immune response and are present on the cell surface of T lymphocytes. Recognize peptide-major histocompatibility (MH) (pMH) complexes that are displayed by antigen presenting cells (APC), a prerequisite for efficient T cell adaptive immunity against pathogens (PubMed:25493333). Binding of alpha-be
   1453..1469    -  protein_bind   lac operator: The lac repressor binds to the lac operator to inhibit transcription in E. coli. This inhibition can be relieved by adding lactose or isopropyl-β-D-thiogalactopyranoside (IPTG). lac repressor encoded by lacI
   1477..1507    -  promoter       lac promoter: promoter for the E. coli lac operon
   1522..1543    -  protein_bind   CAP binding site: CAP binding activates transcription in the presence of cAMP. E. coli catabolite activator protein
   1556..1648    -  CDS            lacI (fragment): lac repressor; lacI; The lac repressor binds to the lac operator to inhibit transcription in E. coli. This inhibition can be relieved by adding lactose or isopropyl-β-D-thiogalactopyranoside (IPTG).
   1831..2419    -  rep_origin     ori: high-copy-number ColE1/pMB1/pBR322/pUC origin of replication
   2597..3406    -  CDS            KanR: aminoglycoside phosphotransferase; aph(3')-Ia; confers resistance to kanamycin in bacteria or G418 (Geneticin®) in eukaryotes
   3513..35      +  CDS            rop (fragment) (across the origin): Rop protein, which maintains plasmids at low copy number; rop
