[The description below was written by a language model from this plasmid's Addgene catalogue record and pLannotate feature annotations shown in this document.]
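Description:
TRAV1-1 is a small (about 3.5 kb) bacterial cloning plasmid built on the pUC57-kanamycin backbone. It serves as a donor module in a library-based system for assembling human T-cell receptor (TCR) expression constructs. It replicates in E. coli from a high-copy ColE1/pUC-type origin and is selected with kanamycin through an aph(3')-Ia (KanR) gene. The remaining backbone annotations are typical pUC-derived remnants: a lac promoter with its operator and CAP binding site, a truncated lacZα, and fragments of lacI, bom and rop. Although the catalogue lists the vector type as bacterial expression, the lac promoter lies on the opposite strand to the insert, and no eukaryotic promoter or polyadenylation signal is annotated. The plasmid therefore looks like a storage and assembly vector rather than one meant to express the insert directly.

The catalogue names only the wild-type human TRAV1-1 gene segment as the insert, but the feature table shows a composite cassette on the forward strand. It consists of the TCR beta-chain constant region (TRBC1), then an F2A peptide from foot-and-mouth disease virus, then directly the TRAV1-1 alpha-chain variable segment. This arrangement suggests a prefabricated middle piece for a bicistronic TCR. A beta-chain variable/CDR3 region would be joined upstream of TRBC1, and an alpha-chain CDR3/J and constant region downstream of TRAV1-1. The 2A ribosomal skipping would then yield separate beta and alpha chains from one open reading frame. The depositor gives Golden Gate as the cloning method, consistent with this modular assembly, although no type IIS restriction sites are annotated. The stated purpose is simply TCR construction, for reconstituting defined receptors whose antigen specificity and functional avidity can then be tested.
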