Addgene plasmid #123367: TRAV1-1
Purpose: construction of TCR
Depositing lab: Catherine Wu. Depositing organization: Dana-Farber Cancer Institute. Publication: A cloning and expression system to probe T-cell receptor specificity and assess functional avidity to neoantigens. Hu Z, Anandappa AJ, Sun J, Kim J, Leet DE, Bozym DJ, Chen C, Williams L, Shukla SA, Zhang W, Tabbaa D, Steelman S, Olive O, Livak KJ, Kishi H, Muraguchi A, Guleria I, Stevens J, Lane WJ, Burkhardt UE, Fritsch EF, Neuberg D, Ott PA, Keskin DB, Hacohen N, Wu CJ. Blood. 2018 Nov 1;132(18):1911-1921. doi: 10.1182/blood-2018-04-843763. Epub 2018 Aug 27. PubMed 30150207.
Backbone
  Vector backbone: pUC57-kanamycin
  Vector type: Bacterial Expression
Growth in bacteria
  Bacterial resistance: Kanamycin, 50 μg/mL
  Growth temperature: 37°C
  Growth strain: DH5alpha
  Copy number: High Copy
Gene/Insert
  Gene/Insert name: TRAV1-1
  Species: H. sapiens (human)
  Mutation: WT
  Entrez Gene: TRAV1-1 (a.k.a. TCRAV1S1, TCRAV7S1, TRAV11)
  Cloning method: Unknown
Terms and licenses: Academic/Nonprofit Terms; Industry Terms: Not Available to Industry
Depositor comments: Cloning Method: Golden Gate.
How to cite: TRAV1-1 was a gift from Catherine Wu (Addgene plasmid # 123367 ; http://n2t.net/addgene:123367 ; RRID:Addgene_123367)
